>Addgene plasmid #19048 | p2xFlag CMV2-YAP2-1st&2nd WW mutant | addgene full sequence | sequence record 127553 | Addgene NGS Result
AGCGCCCAATACGCAAACCGCCTCTCCCCGCGCGTTGGCCGATTCATTAATGCAGCTGGCACGACAGGTT
TCCCGACTGGAAAGCGGGCAGTGAGCGCAACGCAATTAATGTGAGTTAGCTCACTCATTAGGCACCCCAG
GCTTTACACTTTATGCTTCCGGCTCGTATGTTGTGTGGAATTGTGAGCGGATAACAATTTCACACAGGAA
ACAGCTATGACATGATTACGAATTTAATACGACTCACTATAGGGAATTAACTTTCTGGTTTTTCAGTTCC
TCGAGGAGCTTTTTGCAAAAGCCTAGGCCTCCAAAAAAGCCTCCTCACTACTTCTGGAATAGCTCAGAGG
CCGAGGCCGCCTCGGCCTCTGCATAAATAAAAAAAATTAGTCAGCCATGGGGCGGAGAATGGGCGGAACT
GGGCGGAGTTAGGGGCGGGATGGGCGGAGTTAGGGGCGGGACTATGGTTGCTGACTAATTGAGATGCATG
CTTTGCATACTTCTGCCTGCTGGGGAGCCTGGGGACTTTCCACACCTGGTTGCTGACTAATTGAGATGCA
TGCTTTGCATACTTCTGCCTGCTGGGGAGCCTGGGGACTTTCCACACCCTAACTGACACACATTCCACAG
CCAAGCTGGCCGCGTACCCAATTCAACAGGCATCTACTGAGTGGACCCAACGCATGAGAGGACAGTGCCA
AGCAAGCAACTCAAATGTCCCACCGGTTGGGCATGGCCAGGTAGCCTATGCTGTGTCTGGACGTCCTCCT
GCTGGTATAGTTATTTTAAAATCAGAAGGACAGGGAAGGGAGCAGTGGTTCACGCCTGTAATCCCAGCAA
TTTGGGAGGCCAAGGTGGGTAGATCACCTGAGATTAGGAGTTGGAGACCAGCCTGGCCAATATGGTGAAA
CCCCGTCTCTACCAAAAAAACAAAAATTAGCTGAGCCTGGTCATGCATGCCTGGAATCCCAACAACTCGG
GAGGCTGAGGCAGGAGAATCGCTTGAACCCAGGAGGCGGAGATTGCAGTGAGCCAAGATTGTGCCACTGC
ACTCCAGCTTGGTTCCCAATAGACCCCGCAGGCCCTACAGGTTGTCTTCCCAACTTGCCCCTTGCTCCAT
ACCACCCCCCTCCACCCCATAATATTATAGAAGGACACCTAGTCAGACAAAATGATGCAACTTAATTTTA
TTAGGACAAGGCTGGTGGGCACTGGAGTGGCAACTTCCAGGGCCAGGAGAGGCACTGGGGAGGGGTCACA
GGGATGCCACCCGGGATCCTCTAGACTCGAGCGGCCGCCACTGTGCTGGATATCTGCAGAATTCAGTCTG
CCTGAGGGCTCTATAACCATGTAAGAAAGCTTTCTTTATCTAGCTTGGTGGCAGCCAAAACAGACTCCAT
GTCATTAAGGATGTCAGAACTCAAAGCTTCCTGCAGACTTGGCATCAGCTCCTCTCCTTCTATGTTCATT
CCATCTCCTTCCAGTGTTCCAAGGTCCACATTTGTCCCAGGAATGGCTTCAAGGTAGTCTGGGAAACGGT
TCTGCTGTGAGGGCAGGGTGCTTTGGTTGATAGTATCACCTGTATCCATCTCATCCACACTGTTCAGGAA
GTCATCTGGGGTTCGAGGGACACTGTAGCTGCTCATGCTTAGTCCACTGTCTGTACTCTCATCTCGAGAG
TGATAGGTGCCACTGTTAAGGAAAGGATCTGAGCTATTGGTCGTCATTGTTCTCAATTCCTGAGACATCC
CGGGAGAAGACACTGGATTTTGAGTCCCACCATCCTGCTCCAGTGTTGGTAACTGGCTACGCAGGGCTAA
CTCCTGCCGAAGCAGTTCTTGCTGTTTCAGCCGCAGCCTCTCCTTCTCCATCTGCAGTTGCTGCAGTCGC
ATCTGTTGCTGCTGGTTGGAGTTGCTGCCACCCATGACGCCTCCCTGTGGGCTCTGGGGAGCCAGGGGTG
GTGGCTGTTTCACTGGAGCACTCTGACTGATTCTCTGGTTCATGGCAAAACGAGGGTCAAGCCTTGCGTC
TAGCGCAGAGGTGGTCTTGTTCTTATGGTTTATATAGTAAATTTCTCCATCCTGAGTCATGGCTTGTTCC
CATCCATCAGGAAGAGGACCTGAAGCCGAGTTCATCATATTCTGCTGCACTGGTGGACTGGTGGGGGCTG
TGACGTTCATCTGGGACAGCATGGCCTTCCTGGCGTCCTGCGCTGTTGTTGTCTGATCGATGTGATTTAA
GAAGTATCTCTGACCAGAAGATGTCTTTGCCATCTCCCAACCTGCTGGCAGAGGTACATCATCAGGTATC
TCAAAAGAAGACTGTCGAAGATGCTGAGCTGTGGGTGTAGCTGCTGGGCCAGAGACTACTCCAGTGGGGG
TCAGTGTCCCAGGAGAAACAGCTCCCAACTGCAGAGAAGCTGGAGAGGAATGAGCTCGAACATGCTGTGG
AGTCAGGGCTCCTGCAGTGCCTGCATCAGTACTGGCCTGTCGGGAGTGGGATTTGGGCTCCGGCGGCTTG
AAGAAGGAGTCGGGCAGCTTCCGGAGCCTCATGGGCACGGTCTGGGGCACGTTGGCCGTCTTGGGGTTCA
TGACGGCGTTGAAGAGCGCCTCCAGGTCGGTCTCCGAGTCCCCGCGGACGTGCACGATCTGATGCCCGGC
GGGGGGTGCCTGCGGCGCCGCCTGGGTCGCCGCGGGTGCCGGTTGCCCGGGTCCGGACGGCGGGCCCTGC
CCCTGCGGGGGCTGCGAAGGCGGCTGCCCTTGGCCCTGGGGGGCCGGTTGAGGCGGCGGCTGCTGCCCGG
GATCCATAGGTACCGATTCGAGCCTTGCTTTATCGTCATCGTCTTTGTAGTCCATGGTGGCTAAGCTTGA
ATTCGCGGCCGCAAGCTTGTCGTCATCGTCTTTGTAGTCCATGGTAGATCAATTCTGACGGTTCACTAAA
CGAGCTCTGCTTATATAGACCTCCCACCGTACACGCCTACCGCCCATTTGCGTCAACGGGGCGGGGTTAT
TACGACATTTTGGAAAGTCCCGTTGATTTTGGTGCCAAAACAAACTCCCATTGACGTCAATGGGGTGGAG
ACTTGGAAATCCCCGTGAGTCAAACCGCTATCCACGCCCATTGGTGTACTGCCAAAACCGCATCACCATG
GTAATAGCGATGACTAATACGTAGATGTACTGCCAAGTAGGAAAGTCCCGTAAGGTCATGTACTGGGCAT
AATGCCAGGCGGGCCATTTACCGTCATTGACGTCAATAGGGGGCGGACTTGGCATATGATACACTTGATG
TACTGCCAAGTGGGCAGTTTACCGTAAATACTCCACCCATTGACGTCAATGGAAAGTCCCTATTGGCGTT
ACTATGGGAACATACGTCATTATTGACGTCAATGGGCGGGGGTCGTTGGGCGGTCAGCCAGGCGGGCCAT
TTACCGTAAGTTATGTAACGCGGAACTCCATATATGGGCTATGAACTAATGACCCCGTAATTGATTACTA
TTAATAACTAGTCAATAATCAATGTCAACATGGCGGTCATATTGGACATGAGCCAATATAAATGTACATA
TTATGATATAGATACAACGTATGCAATGGCCAATAGCCAATATTGATTTATGCTATATAACCAATGACTA
ATATGGCTAATTGCCAATATTGATTCAATGTATAGATCAGCTTGGCACTGGCCGTCGTTTTACAACGTCG
TGACTGGGAAAACCCTGGCGTTACCCAACTTAATCGCCTTGCAGCACATCCCCCTTTCGCCAGCTGGCGT
AATAGCGAAGAGGCCCGCACCGATCGCCCTTCCCAACAGTTGCGCAGCCTGAATGGCGAATGGAAATTGT
AAGCGTTAATATTTTGTTAAAATTCGCGTTAAATTTTTGTTAAATCAGCTCATTTTTTAACCAATAGGCC
GAAATCGGCAAAATCCCTTATAAATCAAAAGAATAGACCGAGATAGGGT
[37 nt withheld, positions 3970-4006]
AAAGAACGTGGACTCCAACGTCAAAGG
[49 nt withheld, positions 4034-4082]
T
[91 nt withheld, positions 4084-4174]
G
[124 nt withheld, positions 4176-4299]
CAGGTGGCACTTTTCGGGGAAATGTGCGCGGAACCCCTATTTGTTTATTTTTCTAAATACATTCAAATAT
GTATCCGCTCATGAGACAATAACCCTGATAAATGCTTCAATAATATTGAAAAAGGAAGAGTATGAGTATT
CAACATTTCCGTGTCGCCCTTATTCCCTTTTTTGCGGCATTTTGCCTTCCTGTTTTTGCTCACCCAGAAA
CGCTGGTGAAAGTAAAAGATGCTGAAGATCAGTTGGGTGCACGAGTGGGTTACATCGAACTGGATCTCAA
CAGCGGTAAGATCCTTGAGAGTTTTCGCCCCGAAGAACGTTTTCCAATGATGAGCACTTTTAAAGTTCTG
CTATGTGGCGCGGTATTATCCCGTATTGACGCCGGGCAAGAGCAACTCGGTCGCCGCATACACTATTCTC
AGAATGACTTGGTTGAGTACTCACCAGTCACAGAAAAGCATCTTACGGATGGCATGACAGTAAGAGAATT
ATGCAGTGCTGCCATAACCATGAGTGATAACACTGCGGCCAACTTACTTCTGACAACGATCGGAGGACCG
AAGGAGCTAACCGCTTTTTTGCACAACATGGGGGATCATGTAACTCGCCTTGATCGTTGGGAACCGGAGC
TGAATGAAGCCATACCAAACGACGAGCGTGACACCACGATGCCTGTAGCAATGGCAACAACGTTGCGCAA
ACTATTAACTGGCGAACTACTTACTCTAGCTTCCCGGCAACAATTAATAGACTGGATGGAGGCGGATAAA
GTTGCAGGACCACTTCTGCGCTCGGCCCTTCCGGCTGGCTGGTTTATTGCTGATAAATCTGGAGCCGGTG
AGCGTGGGTCTCGCGGTATCATTGCAGCACTGGGGCCAGATGGTAAGCCCTCCCGTATCGTAGTTATCTA
CACGACGGGGAGTCAGGCAACTATGGATGAACGAAATAGACAGATCGCTGAGATAGGTGCCTCACTGATT
AAGCATTGGTAACTGTCAGACCAAGTTTACTCATATATACTTTAGATTGATTTAAAACTTCATTTTTAAT
TTAAAAGGATCTAGGTGAAGATCCTTTTTGATAATCTCATGACCAAAATCCCTTAACGTGAGTTTTCGTT
CCACTGAGCGTCAGACCCCGTAGAAAAGATCAAAGGATCTTCTTGAGATCCTTTTTTTCTGCGCGTAATC
TGCTGCTTGCAAACAAAAAAACCACCGCTACCAGCGGTGGTTTGTTTGCCGGATCAAGAGCTACCAACTC
TTTTTCCGAAGGTAACTGGCTTCAGCAGAGCGCAGATACCAAATACTGTTCTTCTAGTGTAGCCGTAGTT
AGGCCACCACTTCAAGAACTCTGTAGCACCGCCTACATACCTCGCTCTGCTAATCCTGTTACCAGTGGCT
GCTGCCAGTGGCGATAAGTCGTGTCTTACCGGGTTGGACTCAAGACGATAGTTACCGGATAAGGCGCAGC
GGTCGGGCTGAACGGGGGGTTCGTGCACACAGCCCAGCTTGGAGCGAACGACCTACACCGAACTGAGATA
CCTACAGCGTGAGCTATGAGAAAGCGCCACGCTTCCCGAAGGGAGAAAGGCGGACAGGTATCCGGTAAGC
GGCAGGGTCGGAACAGGAGAGCGCACGAGGGAGCTTCCAGGGGGAAACGCCTGGTATCTTTATAGTCCTG
TCGGGTTTCGCCACCTCTGACTTGAGCGTCGATTTTTGTGATGCTCGTCAGGGGGGCGGAGCCTATGGAA
AAACGCCAGCAACGCGGCCTTTTTACGGTTCCTGGCCTTTTGCTGGCCTTTTGCTCACATGTTCTTTCCT
GCGTTATCCCCTGATTCTGTGGATAACCGTATTACCGCCTTTGAGTGAGCTGATACCGCTCGCCGCAGCC
GAACGACCGAGCGCAGCGAGTCAGTGAGCGAGGAAGCGGAAG
Features (pLannotate 1.2.2; 17 found; start..end, strand, type, name):
      2..94      +  CDS            lacI (fragment): lac repressor; lacI; The lac repressor binds to the lac operator to inhibit transcription in E. coli. This inhibition can be relieved by adding lactose or isopropyl-β-D-thiogalactopyranoside (IPTG).
    107..128     +  protein_bind   CAP binding site: CAP binding activates transcription in the presence of cAMP. E. coli catabolite activator protein
    143..173     +  promoter       lac promoter: promoter for the E. coli lac operon
    181..197     +  protein_bind   lac operator: The lac repressor binds to the lac operator to inhibit transcription in E. coli. This inhibition can be relieved by adding lactose or isopropyl-β-D-thiogalactopyranoside (IPTG). lac repressor encoded by lacI
    235..253     +  promoter       T7 promoter: promoter for bacteriophage T7 RNA polymerase
    292..621     -  promoter       SV40 promoter: SV40 enhancer and early promoter
    650..1272    -  polyA_signal   hGH poly(A) signal: human growth hormone polyadenylation signal
   1344..2807    -  CDS            YAP1: YAP1_HUMAN - Also known as YAP65. Experimental evidence at protein level: Swiss-Prot protein existence level 1. [Isoform 3]: Activates the C-terminal fragment (CTF) of ERBB4 (isoform 3). From Homo sapiens (Human).
   2829..2853    -  CDS            3xFLAG (fragment): three tandem FLAG® epitope tags
   2890..2910    -  CDS            3xFLAG (fragment): three tandem FLAG® epitope tags
   2946..3145    -  promoter       CMV promoter: human cytomegalovirus (CMV) immediate early promoter
   3147..3526    -  enhancer       CMV enhancer: human cytomegalovirus immediate early enhancer
   3686..3840    +  CDS            lacZα (fragment): LacZα fragment of β-galactosidase; lacZ fragment
   3871..4299    -  rep_origin     f1 ori (sequence partly withheld): f1 bacteriophage origin of replication; arrow indicates direction of (+) strand synthesis
   4326..4430    +  promoter       AmpR promoter: bla
   4431..5291    +  CDS            AmpR: β-lactamase; bla; confers resistance to ampicillin, carbenicillin, and related antibiotics
   5462..6050    +  rep_origin     ori: high-copy-number ColE1/pMB1/pBR322/pUC origin of replication
