[The description below was written by a language model from this plasmid's Addgene catalogue record and pLannotate feature annotations shown in this document.]
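Description:
p2xFlag CMV2-YAP2-1st&2nd WW mutant is a mammalian expression plasmid built on the p2xFlag CMV2 backbone. It is propagated in E. coli as a high-copy plasmid through a ColE1/pUC-type origin and selected with ampicillin via the β-lactamase gene. An f1 phage origin is also present, along with remnants of bacterial lac elements (lacI and lacZα fragments, lac promoter/operator) and a T7 promoter that play no role in mammalian expression. The sequenced record is about 6.2 kb, consistent with a roughly 4.7 kb backbone carrying a roughly 1.5 kb insert.

The payload is the human YAP1 coding sequence in its YAP2 isoform, the form that contains two WW domains, cloned between KpnI and XbaI. Transcription is driven by the human cytomegalovirus immediate-early enhancer and promoter and terminated by the human growth hormone polyadenylation signal. Two FLAG epitope segments lie upstream of the open reading frame, matching the backbone-encoded N-terminal 2xFlag tag, which allows detection and immunoprecipitation of the protein. An SV40 enhancer/early promoter region lies downstream of the poly(A) signal, and no mammalian selection marker is annotated.

The insert carries four alanine substitutions: W199A and P202A in the first WW domain, and W258A and P261A in the second. These changes target conserved tryptophan and proline residues of WW domains, which normally bind proline-rich motifs, so they are expected to disable ligand binding by both domains. The associated publication concerns regulation of YAP's apoptotic function by the Mst2 and Lats kinases. This suggests the construct serves as a WW-binding-deficient comparator to wild-type YAP2 in transfection studies of such interactions and functions.
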