Addgene plasmid #19048: p2xFlag CMV2-YAP2-1st&2nd WW mutant
Depositing lab: Marius Sudol. Publication: Mst2 and Lats kinases regulate apoptotic function of Yes kinase-associated protein (YAP). Oka T, Mazack V, Sudol M. J Biol Chem. 2008 Oct 10;283(41):27534-27546. doi: 10.1074/jbc.M804380200. Epub 2008 Jul 17. PubMed 18640976.
Backbone
  Vector backbone: p2xFlag CMV2
  Backbone size w/o insert (bp): 4700
  Vector type: Mammalian Expression
Growth in bacteria
  Bacterial resistance: Ampicillin, 100 μg/mL
  Growth temperature: 37°C
  Growth strain: DH5alpha
  Copy number: High Copy
Gene/Insert
  Gene/Insert name: Yes-kinase associated protein (alt names: YAP2, YAP65; YAP2 isoform)
  Species: H. sapiens (human)
  Insert size (bp): 1467
  Mutation: Tryptophan 199 changed to Alanine,and Proline 202 changed to Alanine, andTryptophan 258 changed to Alanine,and Proline 261 changed to Alanine
  GenBank ID: NP_001181973.1
  Entrez Gene: YAP1 (a.k.a. COB1, YAP, YAP-1, YAP2, YAP65, YKI)
  Tag / fusion protein: 2xFlag (N terminal on backbone)
  Cloning method: Restriction Enzyme; 5′ cloning site KpnI (unknown if destroyed); 3′ cloning site XbaI (unknown if destroyed)
  Sequencing primers: 5′ CMV
Terms and licenses: Academic/Nonprofit Terms; Industry Terms: Not Available to Industry
How to cite: p2xFlag CMV2-YAP2-1st&2nd WW mutant was a gift from Marius Sudol (Addgene plasmid # 19048 ; http://n2t.net/addgene:19048 ; RRID:Addgene_19048)
