>Addgene plasmid #19048 | p2xFlag CMV2-YAP2-1st&2nd WW mutant | depositor partial sequence | sequence record 8923 | Author sequence
GGGTNTTAGCAGAGCTNGTTTGTGAACCGTCAGAATTGATCTACCATGGACTACAAAGACGATGACGACA
AGCTTGCGGCCGCGAATTCAAGCTTAGCCACCATGGACTACAAAGACGATGACGATAAAGCAAGGCTCGA
ATCGGTACCTATGGATCCCGGGCAGCAGCCGCCGCCTCAACCGGCCCCCCAGGGCCAAGGGCAGCCGCCT
TCGCAGCCCCCGCAGGGGCAGGGCCCGCCGTCCGGACCCGGGCAACCGGCACCCGCGGCGACCCAGGCGG
CGCCGCAGGCACCCCCCGCCGGGCATCAGATCGTGCACGTCCGCGGGGACTCGGAGACCGACCTGGAGGC
GCTCTTCAACGCCGTCATGAACCCCAAGACGGCCAACGTGCCCCAGACCGTGCCCATGAGGCTCCGGAAG
CTGCCCGACTCCTTCTTCAAGCCGCCGGAGCCCAAATCCCACTCCCGACAGGCCAGTACTGATGCAGGCA
CTGCAGGAGCCCTGACTCCACAGCATGTTCGAGCTCATTCCTCTCCAGCTTCTCTGCAGTTGGGAGCTGT
TTCTCCTGGGACACTGACCCCCACTGGAGTAGTCTCTGGCCCAGCAGCTACACCCACAGCTCAGCATCTT
CGACAGTCTTCTTTTGAGATACCTGATGATGTACCTCTGCCAGCAGGTTGGGAGATGGCAAAGACATCTT
CTGGTCAGAGATACTTCTTAAATCACATCGATCAGACAACAACAGCGCAGGACGCCAGGAAGGCCATGCT
GTCCCAGATGAACGTCACAGCCCCCACCAGTCCACCAGTGCAGCAGAATATGATGAACTCGGCTTCAGGT
CCTCTTCCTGATGGATGGGAACAAGCCATGACTCAGGATGGAGAAATTTACTATATNAACCATAAGAACA
AGACCACCTCTGCGCTAGACGCAAGGCTTGACCCTCGTTTTTGCCATGAACCANANANTCANTCANANTG
CTCCAGTGAAACAGCCACNACCCNTGGNTCCCAAANCCCANAGGNAGGNTNTTGGGTGGANCAANTCCAC
CANNANNAAAAATNNANTNNNNAANTNNAATGAAAAGAAAGNTTNGNTNAAAANAAAANTTTTTGNNN
