>Addgene plasmid #19048 | p2xFlag CMV2-YAP2-1st&2nd WW mutant | addgene partial sequence | sequence record 24946 | CMV-F 5'-CGCAAATGGGCGGTAGGCGTG-3'
GGGTTTTAGCAGAGCTCGTTTAGTGAACCGTCAGAATTGATCTACCATGGACTACAAAGACGATGACGAN
AAGCTTGCGGCCGCGAATTCAAGCTTAGCCACCATGGACTACAAAGACGATGACGATAAAGCAAGGCTCG
AATCGGTACCTATGGATCCCGGGCAGCAGCCGCCGCCTCAACCGGCCCCCCAGGGCCAAGGGCAGCCGCC
TTCGCAGCCCCCGCAGGGGCAGGGCCCGCCGTCCGGACCCGGGCAACCGGCACCCGCGGCGACCCAGGCG
GCGCCGCAGGCACCCCCCGCCGGGCATCAGATCGTGCACGTCCGCGGGGACTCGGAGACCGACCTGGAGG
CGCTCTTCAACGCCGTCATGAACCCCAAGACGGCCAACGTGCCCCAGACCGTGCCCATGAGGCTCCGGAA
GCTGCCCGACTCCTTCTTCAAGCCGCCGGAGCCCAAATCCCACTCCCGACAGGCCAGTACTGATGCAGGC
ACTGCAGGAGCCCTGACTCCACAGCATGTTCGAGCTCATTCCTCTCCAGCTTCTCTGCAGTTGGGAGCTG
TTTCTCCTGGGACACTGACCCCCACTGGAGTAGTCTCTGGCCCAGCAGCTACACCCACAGCTCAGCATCT
TCGACAGTCTTCTTTTGAGATACCTGATGATGTACCTCTGCCAGCAGGTTGGGAGATGGCAAAAAATCTT
CTGGTNNANANACTTNTTAAATNAATCGATCAAAAAANANNGCCNGGACNCCAGGAAGCCTGCTTTCCAG
TGANGTTCANCCCCCACNNTCACATTGAGAAATTNATNATTGNTNAGTNTTNTTTGTNGAAANGNNTANN
GGNTGAAAT
